Addgene plasmid #90825: PBK D2.3 gRNA
Purpose: 3rd generation lentiviral gRNA plasmid targeting human PBK
Depositing lab: Iain Cheeseman. Depositing organization: Whitehead Institute for Biomedical Research. Publication: Large-Scale Analysis of CRISPR/Cas9 Cell-Cycle Knockouts Reveals the Diversity of p53-Dependent Responses to Cell-Cycle Defects. McKinley KL, Cheeseman IM. Dev Cell. 2017 Feb 27;40(4):405-420.e2. doi: 10.1016/j.devcel.2017.01.012. Epub 2017 Feb 16. PubMed 28216383.
Backbone
  Vector backbone: pLenti-sgRNA
  Backbone manufacturer: Eric Lander & David Sabatini labs (Addgene plasmid #71409)
  Backbone size w/o insert (bp): 9151
  Vector type: Lentiviral, CRISPR
  Selectable markers: Puromycin
Growth in bacteria
  Bacterial resistance: Ampicillin, 100 μg/mL
  Growth temperature: 37°C
  Growth strain: NEB Stable
  Copy number: Unknown
Gene/Insert
  Gene/Insert name: PBK (Guide Designation D2.3) (alt name: pKMKO series)
  gRNA/shRNA sequence: CACCgTGGCAGTCTGTGTCTTGCTA
  Species: H. sapiens (human)
  Promoter: U6
  Cloning method: Restriction Enzyme; 5′ cloning site BsmBI (destroyed during cloning); 3′ cloning site BsmBI (destroyed during cloning)
  Sequencing primers: 5′ hU6-F (5'-GAGGGCCTATTTCCCATGATT-3'); 3′ EF1a-R (5'-CACGGCGACTACTGCACTTA-3')
Terms and licenses: Academic/Nonprofit Terms; Industry Terms: Not Available to Industry
Depositor comments: Please note that gRNA target sequence listed is not strictly the 20nt spacer sequence, but also contains the 5' BsmBI overhang. For more information about knockout human cell lines generated using this plasmid, please see http://cellcycleknockouts.wi.mit.edu/ .
How to cite: PBK D2.3 gRNA was a gift from Iain Cheeseman (Addgene plasmid # 90825 ; http://n2t.net/addgene:90825 ; RRID:Addgene_90825)
