[The description below was written by a language model from this plasmid's Addgene catalogue record and pLannotate feature annotations shown in this document.]
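Description:
PBK D2.3 gRNA is a third-generation lentiviral CRISPR plasmid built on the pLenti-sgRNA backbone that expresses a single guide RNA against human PBK. It belongs to a series of guide constructs made for a large-scale analysis of cell-cycle gene knockouts in human cells. In bacteria it is maintained through a high-copy ColE1/pUC-type origin and selected with ampicillin via the β-lactamase gene. An f1 origin, an SV40 origin and remnants of a lac/lacZα cloning region with T3 and T7 promoters are also annotated in the backbone.

The viral genome is transcribed from an RSV promoter fused to a truncated HIV-1 5' LTR, which makes transcription Tat-independent. It carries the Ψ packaging signal with a gag fragment, the RRE for Rev-dependent nuclear export, a cPPT/CTS element, WPRE to enhance transcript expression, and a self-inactivating ΔU3 3' LTR followed by an SV40 polyadenylation signal. Two expression units sit between the LTRs. The first is a human U6 RNA polymerase III promoter driving the PBK-targeting spacer joined to the Streptococcus pyogenes Cas9 guide scaffold. The spacer was inserted between BsmBI sites that were destroyed during cloning. The second is an EF-1α core promoter driving puromycin N-acetyltransferase, which allows selection of transduced mammalian cells.

No Cas9 gene is annotated, so the nuclease must be supplied separately, for example in Cas9-expressing cells. The depositor notes that the listed guide sequence includes the 5' BsmBI overhang in addition to the spacer. The sequenced record is 7,302 nt, shorter than the 9,151 bp given for the backbone without insert. The record does not explain this difference.
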