Features (pLannotate 1.2.2; 27 found; start..end, strand, type, name):
     54..75      +  protein_bind   CAP binding site: CAP binding activates transcription in the presence of cAMP. E. coli catabolite activator protein
     90..120     +  promoter       lac promoter: promoter for the E. coli lac operon
    128..144     +  protein_bind   lac operator: The lac repressor binds to the lac operator to inhibit transcription in E. coli. This inhibition can be relieved by adding lactose or isopropyl-β-D-thiogalactopyranoside (IPTG). lac repressor encoded by lacI
    189..207     +  promoter       T3 promoter: promoter for bacteriophage T3 RNA polymerase
    235..461     +  promoter       RSV promoter: Rous sarcoma virus enhancer/promoter
    462..642     +  LTR            5' LTR (truncated): truncated 5' long terminal repeat (LTR) from HIV-1
    689..814     +  misc_feature   HIV-1 Ψ: packaging signal of human immunodeficiency virus type 1
    798..1161    +  CDS            HIV-1 gag (fragment): gag protein from human immunodeficiency virus 1; gag
   1307..1540    +  misc_feature   RRE: The Rev response element (RRE) of HIV-1 allows for Rev-dependent mRNA export from the nucleus to the cytoplasm.
   1917..1943    +  CDS            Rev (fragment): human immunodeficiency virus 1 (HIV-1) Rev protein; rev; enhances nuclear export of unspliced and incompletely spliced viral mRNAs
   1947..2187    +  promoter       U6 promoter: RNA polymerase III promoter for human U6 snRNA
   2235..2302    +  misc_RNA       tracrRNA (fragment): trans-activating CRISPR RNA for the Streptococcus pyogenes CRISPR/Cas9 system
   2351..2468    +  misc_feature   cPPT/CTS: central polypurine tract and central termination sequence of HIV-1
   2537..2748    +  promoter       EF-1α core promoter: core promoter for human elongation factor EF-1α
   2774..3373    +  CDS            PuroR (fragment): puromycin N-acetyltransferase; pac from Streptomyces; confers resistance to puromycin
   3389..3977    +  misc_feature   WPRE: woodchuck hepatitis virus posttranscriptional regulatory element
   4028..4047    +  misc_feature   cPPT/CTS (fragment): central polypurine tract and central termination sequence of HIV-1
   4049..4282    +  LTR            3' LTR (ΔU3): self-inactivating 3' long terminal repeat (LTR) from HIV-1
   4360..4481    +  polyA_signal   SV40 poly(A) signal: SV40 polyadenylation signal
   4521..4656    +  rep_origin     SV40 ori: SV40 origin of replication
   4677..4695    -  promoter       T7 promoter: promoter for bacteriophage T7 RNA polymerase
   4703..4858    +  CDS            lacZα (fragment): LacZα fragment of β-galactosidase; lacZ fragment
   4863..5291    +  rep_origin     f1 ori (sequence partly withheld): f1 bacteriophage origin of replication; arrow indicates direction of (+) strand synthesis
   5344..5448    +  promoter       AmpR promoter: bla
   5449..6309    +  CDS            AmpR: β-lactamase; bla; confers resistance to ampicillin, carbenicillin, and related antibiotics
   6480..7068    +  rep_origin     ori: high-copy-number ColE1/pMB1/pBR322/pUC origin of replication
   7251..41      +  CDS            lacI (fragment) (across the origin): lac repressor; lacI; The lac repressor binds to the lac operator to inhibit transcription in E. coli. This inhibition can be relieved by adding lactose or isopropyl-β-D-thiogalactopyranoside (IPTG).
>Addgene plasmid #90825 | PBK D2.3 gRNA | addgene full sequence | sequence record 183874 | Addgene NGS Result
AGCTGGCACGACAGGTTTCCCGACTGGAAAGCGGGCAGTGAGCGCAACGCAATTAATGTGAGTTAGCTCA
CTCATTAGGCACCCCAGGCTTTACACTTTATGCTTCCGGCTCGTATGTTGTGTGGAATTGTGAGCGGATA
ACAATTTCACACAGGAAACAGCTATGACCATGATTACGCCAAGCGCGCAATTAACCCTCACTAAAGGGAA
CAAAAGCTGGAGCTGCAAGCTTAATGTAGTCTTATGCAATACTCTTGTAGTCTTGCAACATGGTAACGAT
GAGTTAGCAACATGCCTTACAAGGAGAGAAAAAGCACCGTGCATGCCGATTGGTGGAAGTAAGGTGGTAC
GATCGTGCCTTATTAGGAAGGCAACAGACGGGTCTGACATGGATTGGACGAACCACTGAATTGCCGCATT
GCAGAGATATTGTATTTAAGTGCCTAGCTCGATACATAAACGGGTCTCTCTGGTTAGACCAGATCTGAGC
CTGGGAGCTCTCTGGCTAACTAGGGAACCCACTGCTTAAGCCTCAATAAAGCTTGCCTTGAGTGCTTCAA
GTAGTGTGTGCCCGTCTGTTGTGTGACTCTGGTAACTAGAGATCCCTCAGACCCTTTTAGTCAGTGTGGA
AAATCTCTAGCAGTGGCGCCCGAACAGGGACTTGAAAGCGAAAGGGAAACCAGAGGAGCTCTCTCGACGC
AGGACTCGGCTTGCTGAAGCGCGCACGGCAAGAGGCGAGGGGCGGCGACTGGTGAGTACGCCAAAAATTT
TGACTAGCGGAGGCTAGAAGGAGAGAGATGGGTGCGAGAGCGTCAGTATTAAGCGGGGGAGAATTAGATC
GCGATGGGAAAAAATTCGGTTAAGGCCAGGGGGAAAGAAAAAATATAAATTAAAACATATAGTATGGGCA
AGCAGGGAGCTAGAACGATTCGCAGTTAATCCTGGCCTGTTAGAAACATCAGAAGGCTGTAGACAAATAC
TGGGACAGCTACAACCATCCCTTCAGACAGGATCAGAAGAACTTAGATCATTATATAATACAGTAGCAAC
CCTCTATTGTGTGCATCAAAGGATAGAGATAAAAGACACCAAGGAAGCTTTAGACAAGATAGAGGAAGAG
CAAAACAAAAGTAAGACCACCGCACAGCAAGCGGCCGCTGATCTTCAGACCTGGAGGAGGAGATATGAGG
GACAATTGGAGAAGTGAATTATATAAATATAAAGTAGTAAAAATTGAACCATTAGGAGTAGCACCCACCA
AGGCAAAGAGAAGAGTGGTGCAGAGAGAAAAAAGAGCAGTGGGAATAGGAGCTTTGTTCCTTGGGTTCTT
GGGAGCAGCAGGAAGCACTATGGGCGCAGCGTCAATGACGCTGACGGTACAGGCCAGACAATTATTGTCT
GGTATAGTGCAGCAGCAGAACAATTTGCTGAGGGCTATTGAGGCGCAACAGCATCTGTTGCAACTCACAG
TCTGGGGCATCAAGCAGCTCCAGGCAAGAATCCTGGCTGTGGAAAGATACCTAAAGGATCAACAGCTCCT
GGGGATTTGGGGTTGCTCTGGAAAACTCATTTGCACCACTGCTGTGCCTTGGAATGCTAGTTGGAGTAAT
AAATCTCTGGAACAGATTTGGAATCACACGACCTGGATGGAGTGGGACAGAGAAATTAACAATTACACAA
GCTTAATACACTCCTTAATTGAAGAATCGCAAAACCAGCAAGAAAAGAATGAACAAGAATTATTGGAATT
AGATAAATGGGCAAGTTTGTGGAATTGGTTTAACATAACAAATTGGCTGTGGTATATAAAATTATTCATA
ATGATAGTAGGAGGCTTGGTAGGTTTAAGAATAGTTTTTGCTGTACTTTCTATAGTGAATAGAGTTAGGC
AGGGATATTCACCATTATCGTTTCAGACCCACCTCCCAACCCCGAGGGGACCCAGAGAGGGCCTATTTCC
CATGATTCCTTCATATTTGCATATACGATACAAGGCTGTTAGAGAGATAATTAGAATTAATTTGACTGTA
AACACAAAGATATTAGTACAAAATACGTGACGTAGAAAGTAATAATTTCTTGGGTAGTTTGCAGTTTTAA
AATTATGTTTTAAAATGGACTATCATATGCTTACCGTAACTTGAAAGTATTTCGATTTCTTGGCTTTATA
TATCTTGTGGAAAGGACGAAACACCGTGGCAGTCTGTGTCTTGCTAGTTTAAGAGCTATGCTGGAAACAG
CATAGCAAGTTTAAATAAGGCTAGTCCGTTATCAACTTGAAAAAGTGGCACCGAGTCGGTGCTTTTTTTG
AATTCTAGATCTTGAGACAAATGGCAGTATTCATCCACAATTTTAAAAGAAAAGGGGGGATTGGGGGGTA
CAGTGCAGGGGAAAGAATAGTAGACATAATAGCAACAGACATACAAACTAAAGAATTACAAAAACAAATT
ACAAAAATTCAAAATTTTCGGGTTTATTACAGGGACAGCAGAGATCCACTTTGGCGCCGGCTCGAGTGGC
TCCGGTGCCCGTCAGTGGGCAGAGCGCACATCGCCCACAGTCCCCGAGAAGTTGGGGGGAGGGGTCGGCA
ATTGAACCGGTGCCTAGAGAAGGTGGCGCGGGGTAAACTGGGAAAGTGATGTCGTGTACTGGCTCCGCCT
TTTTCCCGAGGGTGGGGGAGAACCGTATATAAGTGCAGTAGTCGCCGTGAACGTTCTTTTTCGCAACGGG
TTTGCCGCCAGAACACAGGTGTCGTGACGCGGGATCCGCCACCATGACCGAGTACAAGCCCACGGTGCGC
CTCGCCACCCGCGACGACGTCCCCAGGGCCGTACGCACCCTCGCCGCCGCGTTCGCCGACTACCCCGCCA
CGCGCCACACCGTCGATCCGGACCGCCACATCGAGCGGGTCACCGAGCTGCAAGAACTCTTCCTCACGCG
CGTCGGGCTCGACATCGGCAAGGTGTGGGTCGCGGACGACGGCGCCGCGGTGGCGGTCTGGACCACGCCG
GAGAGCGTCGAAGCGGGGGCGGTGTTCGCCGAGATCGGCCCGCGCATGGCCGAGTTGAGCGGTTCCCGGC
TGGCCGCGCAGCAACAGATGGAAGGCCTCCTGGCGCCGCACCGGCCCAAGGAGCCCGCGTGGTTCCTGGC
CACCGTCGGAGTCTCGCCCGACCACCAGGGCAAGGGTCTGGGCAGCGCCGTCGTGCTCCCCGGAGTGGAG
GCGGCCGAGCGCGCCGGGGTGCCCGCCTTCCTGGAGACCTCCGCGCCCCGCAACCTCCCCTTCTACGAGC
GGCTCGGCTTCACCGTCACCGCCGACGTCGAGGTGCCCGAAGGACCGCGCACCTGGTGCATGACCCGCAA
GCCCGGTGCCTGAACGCGTTAAGTCGACAATCAACCTCTGGATTACAAAATTTGTGAAAGATTGACTGGT
ATTCTTAACTATGTTGCTCCTTTTACGCTATGTGGATACGCTGCTTTAATGCCTTTGTATCATGCTATTG
CTTCCCGTATGGCTTTCATTTTCTCCTCCTTGTATAAATCCTGGTTGCTGTCTCTTTATGAGGAGTTGTG
GCCCGTTGTCAGGCAACGTGGCGTGGTGTGCACTGTGTTTGCTGACGCAACCCCCACTGGTTGGGGCATT
GCCACCACCTGTCAGCTCCTTTCCGGGACTTTCGCTTTCCCCCTCCCTATTGCCACGGCGGAACTCATCG
CCGCCTGCCTTGCCCGCTGCTGGACAGGGGCTCGGCTGTTGGGCACTGACAATTCCGTGGTGTTGTCGGG
GAAATCATCGTCCTTTCCTTGGCTGCTCGCCTGTGTTGCCACCTGGATTCTGCGCGGGACGTCCTTCTGC
TACGTCCCTTCGGCCCTCAATCCAGCGGACCTTCCTTCCCGCGGCCTGCTGCCGGCTCTGCGGCCTCTTC
CGCGTCTTCGCCTTCGCCCTCAGACGAGTCGGATCTCCCTTTGGGCCGCCTCCCCGCGTCGACTTTAAGA
CCAATGACTTACAAGGCAGCTGTAGATCTTAGCCACTTTTTAAAAGAAAAGGGGGGACTGGAAGGGCTAA
TTCACTCCCAACGAAGACAAGATCTGCTTTTTGCTTGTACTGGGTCTCTCTGGTTAGACCAGATCTGAGC
CTGGGAGCTCTCTGGCTAACTAGGGAACCCACTGCTTAAGCCTCAATAAAGCTTGCCTTGAGTGCTTCAA
GTAGTGTGTGCCCGTCTGTTGTGTGACTCTGGTAACTAGAGATCCCTCAGACCCTTTTAGTCAGTGTGGA
AAATCTCTAGCAGTACGTATAGTAGTTCATGTCATCTTATTATTCAGTATTTATAACTTGCAAAGAAATG
AATATCAGAGAGTGAGAGGAACTTGTTTATTGCAGCTTATAATGGTTACAAATAAAGCAATAGCATCACA
AATTTCACAAATAAAGCATTTTTTTCACTGCATTCTAGTTGTGGTTTGTCCAAACTCATCAATGTATCTT
ATCATGTCTGGCTCTAGCTATCCCGCCCCTAACTCCGCCCATCCCGCCCCTAACTCCGCCCAGTTCCGCC
CATTCTCCGCCCCATGGCTGACTAATTTTTTTTATTTATGCAGAGGCCGAGGCCGCCTCGGCCTCTGAGC
TATTCCAGAAGTAGTGAGGAGGCTTTTTTGGAGGCCTAGGGACGTACCCAATTCGCCCTATAGTGAGTCG
TATTACGCGCGCTCACTGGCCGTCGTTTTACAACGTCGTGACTGGGAAAACCCTGGCGTTACCCAACTTA
ATCGCCTTGCAGCACATCCCCCTTTCGCCAGCTGGCGTAATAGCGAAGAGGCCCGCACCGATCGCCCTTC
CCAACAGTTGCGCAGCCTGAATGGCGAATGGG
[124 nt withheld, positions 4863-4986]
C
[91 nt withheld, positions 4988-5078]
A
[49 nt withheld, positions 5080-5128]
CCTTTGACGTTGGAGTCCACGTTCTTT
[37 nt withheld, positions 5156-5192]
ACCCTATCTCGGTCTATTCTTTTGATTTATAAGGGATTTTGCCGATTTCGGCCTATTGGTTAAAAAATGA
GCTGATTTAACAAAAATTTAACGCGAATTTTAACAAAATATTAACGCTTACAATTTAGGTGGCACTTTTC
GGGGAAATGTGCGCGGAACCCCTATTTGTTTATTTTTCTAAATACATTCAAATATGTATCCGCTCATGAG
ACAATAACCCTGATAAATGCTTCAATAATATTGAAAAAGGAAGAGTATGAGTATTCAACATTTCCGTGTC
GCCCTTATTCCCTTTTTTGCGGCATTTTGCCTTCCTGTTTTTGCTCACCCAGAAACGCTGGTGAAAGTAA
AAGATGCTGAAGATCAGTTGGGTGCACGAGTGGGTTACATCGAACTGGATCTCAACAGCGGTAAGATCCT
TGAGAGTTTTCGCCCCGAAGAACGTTTTCCAATGATGAGCACTTTTAAAGTTCTGCTATGTGGCGCGGTA
TTATCCCGTATTGACGCCGGGCAAGAGCAACTCGGTCGCCGCATACACTATTCTCAGAATGACTTGGTTG
AGTACTCACCAGTCACAGAAAAGCATCTTACGGATGGCATGACAGTAAGAGAATTATGCAGTGCTGCCAT
AACCATGAGTGATAACACTGCGGCCAACTTACTTCTGACAACGATCGGAGGACCGAAGGAGCTAACCGCT
TTTTTGCACAACATGGGGGATCATGTAACTCGCCTTGATCGTTGGGAACCGGAGCTGAATGAAGCCATAC
CAAACGACGAGCGTGACACCACGATGCCTGTAGCAATGGCAACAACGTTGCGCAAACTATTAACTGGCGA
ACTACTTACTCTAGCTTCCCGGCAACAATTAATAGACTGGATGGAGGCGGATAAAGTTGCAGGACCACTT
CTGCGCTCGGCCCTTCCGGCTGGCTGGTTTATTGCTGATAAATCTGGAGCCGGTGAGCGTGGGTCTCGCG
GTATCATTGCAGCACTGGGGCCAGATGGTAAGCCCTCCCGTATCGTAGTTATCTACACGACGGGGAGTCA
GGCAACTATGGATGAACGAAATAGACAGATCGCTGAGATAGGTGCCTCACTGATTAAGCATTGGTAACTG
TCAGACCAAGTTTACTCATATATACTTTAGATTGATTTAAAACTTCATTTTTAATTTAAAAGGATCTAGG
TGAAGATCCTTTTTGATAATCTCATGACCAAAATCCCTTAACGTGAGTTTTCGTTCCACTGAGCGTCAGA
CCCCGTAGAAAAGATCAAAGGATCTTCTTGAGATCCTTTTTTTCTGCGCGTAATCTGCTGCTTGCAAACA
AAAAAACCACCGCTACCAGCGGTGGTTTGTTTGCCGGATCAAGAGCTACCAACTCTTTTTCCGAAGGTAA
CTGGCTTCAGCAGAGCGCAGATACCAAATACTGTTCTTCTAGTGTAGCCGTAGTTAGGCCACCACTTCAA
GAACTCTGTAGCACCGCCTACATACCTCGCTCTGCTAATCCTGTTACCAGTGGCTGCTGCCAGTGGCGAT
AAGTCGTGTCTTACCGGGTTGGACTCAAGACGATAGTTACCGGATAAGGCGCAGCGGTCGGGCTGAACGG
GGGGTTCGTGCACACAGCCCAGCTTGGAGCGAACGACCTACACCGAACTGAGATACCTACAGCGTGAGCT
ATGAGAAAGCGCCACGCTTCCCGAAGGGAGAAAGGCGGACAGGTATCCGGTAAGCGGCAGGGTCGGAACA
GGAGAGCGCACGAGGGAGCTTCCAGGGGGAAACGCCTGGTATCTTTATAGTCCTGTCGGGTTTCGCCACC
TCTGACTTGAGCGTCGATTTTTGTGATGCTCGTCAGGGGGGCGGAGCCTATGGAAAAACGCCAGCAACGC
GGCCTTTTTACGGTTCCTGGCCTTTTGCTGGCCTTTTGCTCACATGTTCTTTCCTGCGTTATCCCCTGAT
TCTGTGGATAACCGTATTACCGCCTTTGAGTGAGCTGATACCGCTCGCCGCAGCCGAACGACCGAGCGCA
GCGAGTCAGTGAGCGAGGAAGCGGAAGAGCGCCCAATACGCAAACCGCCTCTCCCCGCGCGTTGGCCGAT
TCATTAATGC
